Addgene plasmid #218392: WT_S1-H1
Purpose: 3-exon minigene, with SRSF1 motif-rich middle exon, and hnRNPA1 motif-rich region in second intron
Depositing lab: Oded Regev. Depositing organization: New York University.
Backbone
  Vector backbone: pUHD10-3
  Vector type: Mammalian Expression
Growth in bacteria
  Bacterial resistance: Ampicillin, 100 μg/mL
  Growth temperature: 37°C
  Growth strain: DH5alpha
  Copy number: High Copy
Gene/Insert
  Gene/Insert name: Modified CHO DHFR minigene
  Species: Synthetic
  Promoter: tetracycline-responsive promoter
  Cloning method: Golden Gate
  Sequencing primers: 5′ LNCX; 3′ EBV Reverse
Terms and licenses: Academic/Nonprofit Terms; Industry Terms: Not Available to Industry
How to cite: WT_S1-H1 was a gift from Oded Regev (Addgene plasmid # 218392 ; http://n2t.net/addgene:218392 ; RRID:Addgene_218392)
