[The description below was written by a language model from this plasmid's Addgene catalogue record and pLannotate feature annotations shown in this document.]
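Description:
WT_S1-H1 is a mammalian expression plasmid built on the pUHD10-3 backbone that carries a splicing reporter minigene under tetracycline-regulated control. It is maintained in E. coli through a high-copy ColE1/pUC-type origin and selected with ampicillin via an intact β-lactamase gene and its native promoter. The 5,410-nt sequence record also contains short fragments annotated as streptomycin phosphotransferase, chloramphenicol acetyltransferase with part of its promoter, lacI and SV40 large T antigen. These are partial matches that look like backbone remnants rather than functional markers. No mammalian selection cassette is annotated.

The payload is a synthetic, modified Chinese hamster ovary DHFR minigene assembled by Golden Gate cloning. It is described as a three-exon construct in which the middle exon is rich in SRSF1 binding motifs and the second intron contains a region rich in hnRNPA1 motifs. Transcription is driven by a tetracycline response element with seven tetO copies fused to a minimal CMV promoter, so expression depends on a tetracycline-controlled transactivator supplied by the host cell. An SV40 polyadenylation signal is annotated downstream of the insert. The feature table detects DHFR coding fragments near the start of the transcription unit and again roughly 1.6 kb further on, matched to pig, rat and mouse orthologues by homology. This is consistent with flanking DHFR exons, while the engineered middle exon and the introns are not individually annotated.

SRSF1 generally promotes exon inclusion and hnRNPA1 commonly acts as a splicing repressor. The design is therefore suited to studying how these opposing regulatory elements influence inclusion of the middle exon. The "WT" name suggests a reference version for comparison with variants, though the record does not say so.
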