Features (pLannotate 1.2.2; 15 found; start..end, strand, type, name):
     19..289     +  protein_bind   tetracycline response element: contains seven copies of the tetracycline operator tetO tetracycline repressor TetR
    300..317     +  misc_feature   MCS (fragment): pUC18/19 multiple cloning site
    322..360     +  promoter       minimal CMV promoter: human cytomegalovirus (CMV) immediate early promoter
    453..536     +  CDS            DHFR (fragment): DYR_PIG - Experimental evidence at protein level: Swiss-Prot protein existence level 1. Key enzyme in folate metabolism. Contributes to the de novo mitochondrial thymidylate biosynthesis pathway. Catalyzes an essential reaction for de novo glycine and purine synthesis, and for DNA precursor synthesis. Binds its own mRNA and that of DHFR2 (By similarity). From Sus scrofa (Pig).
   2114..2215    +  CDS            Dhfr (fragment): DYR_RAT - Experimental evidence at protein level: Swiss-Prot protein existence level 1. Key enzyme in folate metabolism. Contributes to the de novo mitochondrial thymidylate biosynthesis pathway. Catalyzes an essential reaction for de novo glycine and purine synthesis, and for DNA precursor synthesis. Binds its own mRNA (By similarity). From Rattus norvegicus (Rat).
   2212..2436    +  CDS            Dhfr (fragment): DYR_MOUSE - Experimental evidence at protein level: Swiss-Prot protein existence level 1. Key enzyme in folate metabolism. Contributes to the de novo mitochondrial thymidylate biosynthesis pathway (PubMed:25980602). Catalyzes an essential reaction for de novo glycine and purine synthesis, and for DNA precursor synthesis (PubMed:25980602). Binds its own mRNA. From Mus musculus (Mouse).
   2740..2874    -  polyA_signal   SV40 poly(A) signal: SV40 polyadenylation signal
   2897..2980    -  CDS            large T antigen (fragment): large T antigen from SV40 (simian virus 40)
   2974..3201    -  CDS            str (fragment): STR_KLEPN - Protein inferred from homology: Swiss-Prot protein existence level 3. The aminoglycoside phosphotransferases achieve inactivation of their antibiotic substrates by phosphorylation. From Klebsiella pneumoniae.
   3212..3240    +  promoter       cat promoter (fragment): promoter of the E. coli cat gene encoding chloramphenicol acetyltransferase
   3241..3357    +  CDS            CmR (fragment): chloramphenicol acetyltransferase; cat; confers resistance to chloramphenicol
   3352..3408    -  CDS            lacI (fragment): lac repressor; lacI; The lac repressor binds to the lac operator to inhibit transcription in E. coli. This inhibition can be relieved by adding lactose or isopropyl-β-D-thiogalactopyranoside (IPTG).
   3591..4179    -  rep_origin     ori: high-copy-number ColE1/pMB1/pBR322/pUC origin of replication
   4350..5210    -  CDS            AmpR: β-lactamase; bla; confers resistance to ampicillin, carbenicillin, and related antibiotics
   5211..5315    -  promoter       AmpR promoter: bla
>Addgene plasmid #218392 | WT_S1-H1 | addgene full sequence | sequence record 436407 | Addgene NGS Result
TTCACTCGAGTTTACCACTCCCTATCAGTGATAGAGAAAAGTGAAAGTCGAGTTTACCACTCCCTATCAG
TGATAGAGAAAAGTGAAAGTCGAGTTTACCACTCCCTATCAGTGATAGAGAAAAGTGAAAGTCGAGTTTA
CCACTCCCTATCAGTGATAGAGAAAAGTGAAAGTCGAGTTTACCACTCCCTATCAGTGATAGAGAAAAGT
GAAAGTCGAGTTTACCACTCCCTATCAGTGATAGAGAAAAGTGAAAGTCGAGTTTACCACTCCCTATCAG
TGATAGAGAAAAGTGAAAGTCGAGCTCGGTACCCGGGTCGAGGTAGGCGTGTACGGTGGGAGGCCTATAT
AAGCAGAGCTCGTTTAGTGAACCGTCAGATCGCCTGGAGACGCCATCCACGCTGTTTTGACCTCCATAGA
AGACACCGGGACCGATCCAGCCTCCGCGTACGGTTCGACCGCTGAACTGCATCGTCGCCGTGTCCCAGAA
TAAGGGCATCGGCAAGAACGGAGACCTTCCCTGGCCAAAGCTCAGGTACTGGCTGGATTGGGTTAGGGAA
ACCGAGGCGGTTCGCTGAATCGGGTCGAGCACTTGGCGGAGACGCGCGGGCCAACTACTTAGGGACAGTC
ATGAGGGGTAGGCCCGCCGGCTGCAGCCCTTGCCCATGCCCGCGGTGATCCCCATGCTGTGCCAGCCTTT
GCCCAGAGGCGCTCTAGCTGGGAGCAAAGTCCGGTCACTGGGCAGCACCACCCCCCGGACTTGCATGGGT
AGCCGCTGAGATGGAGCCTGAGCACACGCGGCCGCTGTTAACGCAGTGTTTCTCTTTTTTTCAGGCCAAA
CAAGAGGAACGCCAAACAAGAGGAACGCCAAACAAGAGGAACGCCAAACAAGAGGAACGCCAAACAAGAG
GAACGCCAAACAAGAGGAACGCCAAACAAGAGGAACGCCAAACAAGAGGAACGCCAAACAAGAGGAACGC
CAAACAAGAGGAACGCCAAACAAGAGGAACGCCAAACAAGAGGAACGCCAAACAAGAGGAACGCCAAACA
AGAGGAACGCCAAACAAGAGGAACGCCAAACAACACAGGTAAGTCCAAACAATTAGGGAACCAAACAATT
AGGGAACCAAACAATTAGGGAACCAAACAATTAGGGAACCAAACAATTAGGGAACCAAACAATTAGGGAA
CCAAACAATTAGGGAACCAAACAATTAGGGAACCAAACAATTAGGGAACCAAACAATTAGGGAACCAAAC
AATTAGGGAACCAAACAATTAGGGAACCAAACAATTAGGGAACCAAACAATTAGGGAACCAAACAATTAG
GGAACCAAACAATTAGGGAACCAAACAATTAGGGAACCAAACAATTAGGGAACCAAACAATTAGGGAACC
AAACAATTAGGGAACCAAACAATTAGGGAACCAAACAATTAGGGAACCAAACAATTAGGGAACCAAACAA
TTAGGGAACCAAACAAGCTAGCTGGCCAGTGAGATCCAAGAATCTTCCTGTCTCTGCTGATCCACTGATA
GGATTACAAGTACATGCCACCAAGCCCAGCTTCCTCTTACCATCTGCTGGGGACCAAACTTAGGCCCTCA
TTCCTACACAGTGAATACTTGACTTTGTTATCACCCAACCCTAATAAATAACTCACTATCCAAACAAGTT
GAAACCCTTAGAATTCTGTGTTGCTCCAGCATGATGTTGTGGTAAACGTTAATACAATAAGATGCACAGG
TCATAAGTGCACATTAGCTAAGTGTTGACAAAGACTTAGACCTACATAACTTAACCCTATTAGCCCTCCA
GAAAGTTCCTCATTCTCCATTCCAGGCAACTTTCATCACACCACATCATGTACAACTACTATTGAAGTTG
TTTTCCACTATAGATACAATGAGATGTCACATACGGCTTTGTGTTTTGATTTGCAAGTACCAATCGAGTA
TGAAATATGGAGTGGATATTGGACATTGGCCACCATCTAAATACTTTGTGTTAAAAGAATTGGTTTTCAT
AATTTGTTTTGTACTGACTGCTGGCTAGTCAGATTACCTGACTAGTATGGACAGGATTTTGCAATAATCA
TAATTCTTTTTTCAGGGAACCACCACAAGGAGCTCATTTTCTTGCCAAAAGTCTGGACGAAGCCTTAAAA
CTTATTGAACAACCAGAGTTAGCAGATAAAGTGGAGCTGTCATGGTTTGGATAGTTGGAGGCAGTTCCGT
TTACAAGGAAGCCATGAATCAGCCAGGCCATCTCAGACTCTTTGTGACAAGGATCATGCAGGAATTTGAA
AGTGACACGTTCTTCCCAGAAATTGATTTGGAGAAATATAAACTTCTCCCAGAGTACCCAGGGGTCCTTT
CTGAAGTCCAGGAGGAAAAAGGCATCAAGTATAAATTTGAAGTCTATGAGAAGAAAGGCTAACAGAAAGA
TACTTGCTGATTGACTTCAAGTTCTACTGCTTTCCTCCTAAAATTATGCATTTTTACAAGACCATGGGAC
TTGTGTTGGCTTTAGATCTATGAGTTATTCTTTCTTTAGAGAGGGATAGTTAGGAAGATGTATTTGTTTT
GTGGTACCAGAGATGGAACCTGGGATCCTGTGCATCCTGGGCAACTGTTGTACTCTAAGCCACTCCCCAA
AGTCATGCCCCAGCCCCTGTATAATTCTAAACAATTAGAATTATTTTCATTTTCATTAGTCTAACCAGGT
TATCTAGAGGATCCAGACATGATAAGATACATTGATGAGTTTGGACAAACCACAACTAGAATGCAGTGAA
AAAAATGCTTTATTTGTGAAATTTGTGATGCTATTGCTTTATTTGTAACCATTATAAGCTGCAATAAACA
AGTTAACAACAACAATTGCATTCATTTTATGTTTCAGGTTCAGGGGGAGGTGTGGGAGGTTTTTTAAAGC
AAGTAAAACCTCTACAAATGTGGTATGGCTGATTATGATCCTGCAAGCCTCGTCGTCCTGGCCGGACCAC
GCTATCTGTGCAAGGTCCCCGGCCCCGGACGCGCGCTCCATGAGCAGAGCGCCCGCCGCCGAGGCGAAGA
CTCGGGCGGCGCCCTGCCCGTCCCACCAGGTCAACAGGCGGTAACCGGCCTCTTCATCGGGAATGCGCGC
CTTCAGCATTGCCGGCATGTCCCCCTGGCGGACGGGAAGTATCCAGCTCGACCAAGCTTGGCGAGATTTT
CAGGAGCTAAGGAAGCTAAAATGGAGAAAAAAATCACTGGATATACCACCGTTGATATATCCCAATGGCA
TCGTAAAGAACATTTTGAGGCATTTCAGTCAGTTGCTCAATGTACCTATAACCAGACCGTTCAGCTGCAT
TAATGAATCGGCCAACGCGCGGGGAGAGGCGGTTTGCGTATTGGGCGCTCTTCCGCTTCCTCGCTCACTG
ACTCGCTGCGCTCGGTCGTTCGGCTGCGGCGAGCGGTATCAGCTCACTCAAAGGCGGTAATACGGTTATC
CACAGAATCAGGGGATAACGCAGGAAAGAACATGTGAGCAAAAGGCCAGCAAAAGGCCAGGAACCGTAAA
AAGGCCGCGTTGCTGGCGTTTTTCCATAGGCTCCGCCCCCCTGACGAGCATCACAAAAATCGACGCTCAA
GTCAGAGGTGGCGAAACCCGACAGGACTATAAAGATACCAGGCGTTTCCCCCTGGAAGCTCCCTCGTGCG
CTCTCCTGTTCCGACCCTGCCGCTTACCGGATACCTGTCCGCCTTTCTCCCTTCGGGAAGCGTGGCGCTT
TCTCATAGCTCACGCTGTAGGTATCTCAGTTCGGTGTAGGTCGTTCGCTCCAAGCTGGGCTGTGTGCACG
AACCCCCCGTTCAGCCCGACCGCTGCGCCTTATCCGGTAACTATCGTCTTGAGTCCAACCCGGTAAGACA
CGACTTATCGCCACTGGCAGCAGCCACTGGTAACAGGATTAGCAGAGCGAGGTATGTAGGCGGTGCTACA
GAGTTCTTGAAGTGGTGGCCTAACTACGGCTACACTAGAAGAACAGTATTTGGTATCTGCGCTCTGCTGA
AGCCAGTTACCTTCGGAAAAAGAGTTGGTAGCTCTTGATCCGGCAAACAAACCACCGCTGGTAGCGGTGG
TTTTTTTGTTTGCAAGCAGCAGATTACGCGCAGAAAAAAAGGATCTCAAGAAGATCCTTTGATCTTTTCT
ACGGGGTCTGACGCTCAGTGGAACGAAAACTCACGTTAAGGGATTTTGGTCATGAGATTATCAAAAAGGA
TCTTCACCTAGATCCTTTTAAATTAAAAATGAAGTTTTAAATCAATCTAAAGTATATATGAGTAAACTTG
GTCTGACAGTTACCAATGCTTAATCAGTGAGGCACCTATCTCAGCGATCTGTCTATTTCGTTCATCCATA
GTTGCCTGACTCCCCGTCGTGTAGATAACTACGATACGGGAGGGCTTACCATCTGGCCCCAGTGCTGCAA
TGATACCGCGAGACCCACGCTCACCGGCTCCAGATTTATCAGCAATAAACCAGCCAGCCGGAAGGGCCGA
GCGCAGAAGTGGTCCTGCAACTTTATCCGCCTCCATCCAGTCTATTAATTGTTGCCGGGAAGCTAGAGTA
AGTAGTTCGCCAGTTAATAGTTTGCGCAACGTTGTTGCCATTGCTACAGGCATCGTGGTGTCACGCTCGT
CGTTTGGTATGGCTTCATTCAGCTCCGGTTCCCAACGATCAAGGCGAGTTACATGATCCCCCATGTTGTG
CAAAAAAGCGGTTAGCTCCTTCGGTCCTCCGATCGTTGTCAGAAGTAAGTTGGCCGCAGTGTTATCACTC
ATGGTTATGGCAGCACTGCATAATTCTCTTACTGTCATGCCATCCGTAAGATGCTTTTCTGTGACTGGTG
AGTACTCAACCAAGTCATTCTGAGAATAGTGTATGCGGCGACCGAGTTGCTCTTGCCCGGCGTCAACACG
GGATAATACCGCGCCACATAGCAGAACTTTAAAAGTGCTCATCATTGGAAAACGTTCTTCGGGGCGAAAA
CTCTCAAGGATCTTACCGCTGTTGAGATCCAGTTCGATGTAACCCACTCGTGCACCCAACTGATCTTCAG
CATCTTTTACTTTCACCAGCGTTTCTGGGTGAGCAAAAACAGGAAGGCAAAATGCCGCAAAAAAGGGAAT
AAGGGCGACACGGAAATGTTGAATACTCATACTCTTCCTTTTTCAATATTATTGAAGCATTTATCAGGGT
TATTGTCTCATGAGCGGATACATATTTGAATGTATTTAGAAAAATAAACAAATAGGGGTTCCGCGCACAT
TTCCCCGAAAAGTGCCACCTGACGTCTAAGAAACCATTATTATCATGACATTAACCTATAAAAATAGGCG
TATCACGAGGCCCTTTCGTC
